>Addgene plasmid #42405 | GLSA | depositor partial sequence | sequence record 57238 | GLSA sequence 1039 bps
CATATGCACCATCATCATCATCATTCTTCTGGTGTAGATCTGGGTACCGAGAACCTGTACTTCCAATCCA
TGATTCCTGACTTTATGTCTTTTACATCGCACATCGACGAGCTGTACGAGAGTGCTAAAAAACAATCTGG
CGGGAAAGTTGCGGATTATATTCCGCAGCTGGCCAAATTTAGTCCGGACCTGTGGGGAGTCTCAGTGTGT
ACGGTAGATGGGCAGCGCCATAGTACCGGTGATACTAAAGTTCCGTTCTGCCTGCAAAGCTGTGTGAAAC
CGCTGAAATACGCGATCGCCGTCAACGACCTGGGGACAGAGTATGTTCACCGCTACGTAGGCAAAGAACC
GTCGGGGCTGCGCTTTAATAAACTGTTTCTGAACGAAGATGACAAACCGCATAATCCGATGGTGAACGCG
GGCGCCATTGTCGTTACCTCTCTGATCAAACAGGGGGTGAATAACGCGGAGAAATTCGATTATGTAATGC
AATTTCTGAATAAAATGGCTGGAAACGAATACGTCGGCTTCAGTAATGCCACGTTTCAGTCAGAGCGCGA
AAGCGGTGATCGCAACTTCGCAATTGGGTATTATCTGAAAGAAAAAAAATGCTTTCCTGAGGGCACCGAC
ATGGTTGGTATCCTGGATTTCTACTTTCAGCTGTGTTCCATTGAAGTGACTTGCGAATCAGCGTCTGTAA
TGGCCGCAACACTGGCGAATGGAGGCTTCTGTCCGATCACGGGTGAGCGTGTTCTGAGTCCAGAAGCTGT
GCGCAACACCCTGAGCCTGATGCACTCATGCGGGATGTATGACTTTTCCGGCCAATTTGCCTTCCATGTC
GGTCTGCCGGCGAAATCGGGAGTTGCTGGCGGTATTCTGCTGGTAGTACCTAATGTCATGGGGATGATGT
GTTGGTCGCCGCCACTGGATAAAATGGGGAATAGTGTTAAAGGTATTCACTTTTGCCATGACCTGGTGAG
TCTGTGTAATTTCCATAACTATGATAATTTGTGACAGTAAAGGTGGATACGGATCCGAA
