>Addgene plasmid #42405 | GLSA | addgene partial sequence | sequence record 60392 | T7 5'-TAATACGACTCACTATAGGG-3'
CCTCTAGAAATAATTTTGTTTAACTTTAAGAAGGAGATATACATATGCACCATCATCATCATCATTCTTC
TGGTGTAGATCTGGGTACCGAGAACCTGTACTTCCAATCCATGATTCCTGACTTTATGTCTTTTACATCG
CACATCGACGAGCTGTACGAGAGTGCTAAAAAACAATCTGGCGGGAAAGTTGCGGATTATATTCCGCAGC
TGGCCAAATTTAGTCCGGACCTGTGGGGAGTCTCAGTGTGTACGGTAGATGGGCAGCGCCATAGTACCGG
TGATACTAAAGTTCCGTTCTGCCTGCAAAGCTGTGTGAAACCGCTGAAATACGCGATCGCCGTCAACGAC
CTGGGGACAGAGTATGTTCACCGCTACGTAGGCAAAGAACCGTCGGGGCTGCGCTTTAATAAACTGTTTC
TGAACGAAGATGACAAACCGCATAATCCGATGGTGAACGCGGGCGCCATTGTCGTTACCTCTCTGATCAA
ACAGGGGGTGAATAACGCGGAGAAATTCGATTATGTAATGCAATTTCTGAATAAAATGGCTGGAAACGAA
TACGTCGGCTTCAGTAATGCCACGTTTCAGTCAGAGCGCGAAAGCGGTGATCGCAACTTCGCAATTGGGT
ATTATCTGAAAGAAAAAAAATGCTTTCCTGAGGGCACCGACATGGTTGGTATCCTGGATTTCTACTTTCA
GCTGTGTTCCATTGAAGTGACTTGCGAATCAGCGTCTGTAATGGCCGCAACACTGGCGAATGGAGGCTTC
TGTCCGATCACGGGTGAGCGTGTTCTGAGTCCAGAAGCTGTGCGCAACACCCTGAGCCTGATGCACTCAT
GCGGGATGTATGACTTTTCCGGCCAATTTGCCTTCCATGTCGGTCTGCCGGCGAAATCGGGAGTTGCTGG
CGG
