[The description below was written by a language model from this plasmid's Addgene catalogue record.]
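Description:
GLSA is a bacterial expression plasmid built on the pNIC28-Bsa4 backbone from the Structural Genomics Consortium, carrying a fragment of the human GLS gene, which encodes glutaminase (also known by aliases such as GLS1, KGA and GAC). It is maintained in E. coli as a high-copy plasmid under kanamycin selection. The record does not provide a feature table, so the origin of replication and promoter are not explicitly listed. The use of T7 and T7-terminator sequencing primers, together with the recommendation of a DE3 lysogen expression host supplemented for rare codons, indicates that the insert sits in a T7 polymerase-driven expression cassette.

The insert is about 1 kb and was introduced by ligation-independent cloning. The record cautions that it may not represent the full open reading frame, which fits a domain-level construct with boundaries chosen for crystallisation rather than the complete protein. The mutation field defers to the depositor comments, which only point to the associated structure entry, so any sequence differences from the reference are not specified. The protein is produced with an N-terminal hexahistidine tag followed by a TEV protease cleavage site, so it can be purified by immobilised metal affinity chromatography and the tag then removed to yield near-native protein.

The stated purpose is recombinant production of human glutaminase in bacteria for structure determination, and the construct is linked to a deposited crystal structure. It would also suit the preparation of purified protein for other in vitro work. Distribution is limited to academic and nonprofit users.
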