Addgene plasmid #42405: GLSA
Purpose: Bacterial expression for structure determination; may not be full ORF
Depositing lab: Nicola Burgess-Brown. Depositing organization: University of Oxford.
Backbone
  Vector backbone: pNIC28-Bsa4
  Backbone manufacturer: SGC
  Vector type: Bacterial Expression
Growth in bacteria
  Bacterial resistance: Kanamycin, 50 μg/mL
  Growth temperature: 37°C
  Growth strain: Mach1 ;
  Copy number: High Copy
Gene/Insert
  Gene/Insert name: GLSA (alt names: GLS; gi|71051501; PDB:3CZD)
  Species: H. sapiens (human)
  Insert size (bp): 1039
  Mutation: See Comments
  GenBank ID: GLS gi|71051501
  Entrez Gene: GLS (a.k.a. AAD20, CASGID, DEE71, EIEE71, GAC, GAM, GDPAG, GLS1, KGA)
  Tag / fusion protein: His6-TEV (N terminal on insert)
  Cloning method: Ligation Independent Cloning
  Sequencing primers: 5′ T7; 3′ T7-term
Terms and licenses: Academic/Nonprofit Terms; Industry Terms: Not Available to Industry
Depositor comments: http://www.thesgc.org/structures/3CZD/ Use BL21(DE3)-R3-pRARE2 strain for expression.
How to cite: GLSA was a gift from Nicola Burgess-Brown (Addgene plasmid # 42405 ; http://n2t.net/addgene:42405 ; RRID:Addgene_42405)
